>Addgene plasmid #180356 | pTRIP TRE BI_GFP11-14-SEPT7 Gmut1_SEPT9_i3 Gmut-14-GFP10 | addgene full sequence | sequence record 358007 | Addgene NGS Result
TTGGCTGATACGCGTACGTCGGCAGTGAAAAAAATGCTTTATTTGTGAAATTTGTGATGCTATTGCTTTA
TTTGTAACCATTATAAGCTGCAATAAACAAGTTAACAACAACAATTGCATTCATTTTATGTTTCAGGTTC
AGGGGGAGGTGTGGGAGGTTTTTTAAAGCAAGTAAAACCTCTACAAATGTGGTATGGCTGATTATGATCC
TCTAGATTAAAAGATCTTCCCTTTCTTCTTGTTCTTTTCCAAGGTTCTTGAAGAGTTCTGTTGTTCTAAA
ATACGTTGTTGAGCTTCCCAGTTTGCTTTCTCATCCTCGAACTGACGACGTTTTTCCTCCAATTCTTTGT
GCTGTGCTTCCAAATTCTTTTTCATTTGCTCATGGCGCCGCTGGAGCTCAGCTTCAGAGTCCTTCAGTTT
TTGAACTTTTTCTTTGACCTTCATCTCAAACACCTGCTCCATCTCCATCTCCATCTTCTTCATTTTAGCT
ACATGCTCCCTTCTTTCTTCTTCCATTTGTGCCAGAGGGCTCTTAGTCAGCTGCCCTTTATTCTTGTTGT
TATCAACTCCATTATAAGTCACAGCTGCAAGTTTTCTGCTTCTGTAGTTCTCATAGTGGACATTATTAGT
AACATCTTTCAAGTCCTGCATGTGTGTTCTTATCAACATATTTCTTAGGATTGTAAAATCACAATCTTCA
CCATTTTCAACTTCAGCAACACCCGCAGGATACTGCCTTCCTCTGACCCTTTTGCCATTAACTTCAATGA
TAGTATTACTACCTACCACAGCAAGAGGTAAACGGTCCTTTATCTTTTTAACAAGTTTATTTTCTTCTTC
ATCATCTGTTTCTGGAAATTCGTATATTTTAATTTTATGTTCTTGGATTTCTTTCATTATCTGTTTTTTA
AACTGTTGGCATTCCTCTGGTGTGAGTGTGTCTGCTTTGGCAATAAGTGGGATGATATTCACTTTTTCAT
GCAAACGCTTCATAAACTCAATATCCAATGGTTTAAGTCCATGTCCTGAAGGAGCAATGAAGTATAAACA
ACACTGCACCCTGTTATCAGGCATCTGACGTCTGTTCACTCGTGATTCTGCATTTAGGTAGTCCTCAAAT
TTACTATCAATGTAGTCGATAACAGGCTGCCAGCAATTACTATTATCCACTGCATCTCCAAATCCTGGGG
TATCAACTATTGTGAGCAGCAACTGAACACCACCTTCTTTGATTAAAACTTTGGATTGTTCCACCTGTAC
AGTCTTTTTAATTCTATGAGAAGGACCTGGATACTCTGGAGAATACAAATCTGTGAGGAATAATGAGTTG
ATTAATGTCGACTTTCCCAATCCAGATTCACCCACTACCATAAGCGTGAATTCAAAACCTCTCTTCACCG
ATTTTCTGTATACTTGATTTGGGAGATTGGCAAATCCCACATAGCCTTCAAGGTTCTTCTGTTGAGCTAC
CATGGTGCTGCTGTTGACGCTCCTCTCCTCAGCAGCAGCGGATCTCGCACTGACCGACATTCCGGAGGAC
CCACCACCTCCAGAGCCACCGCCACCATCGATGGAGGCGTCGGTGATGCCGGCGGCGGTCACGTACTCCA
GCAGCACCATGTGGTCGCGCTTCTCCATCATATGACCGGTGAATTCTCCAGGCGATCTGACGGTTCACTA
AACGAGCTCTGCTTATATAGGCCTCCCACCGTACACGCCACCTCGACATACTCGAGTTTACTCCCTATCA
GTGATAGAGAACGTATGTCGAGTTTACTCCCTATCAGTGATAGAGAACGATGTCGAGTTTACTCCCTATC
AGTGATAGAGAACGTATGTCGAGTTTACTCCCTATCAGTGATAGAGAACGTATGTCGAGTTTACTCCCTA
TCAGTGATAGAGAACGTATGTCGAGTTTATCCCTATCAGTGATAGAGAACGTATGTCGAGTTTACTCCCT
ATCAGTGATAGAGAACGTATGTCGAGGTAGGCGTGTACGGTGGGAGGCCTATATAAGCAGAGCTCGTTTA
GTGAACCGTCAGATCGCCTGGAGATTTCGAGCTCGGTACCGCGGATGGAGAGGGACCGGATCTCAGCCTT
GAAAAGATCTTTTGAGGTCGAGGAGGTCGAGACACCCAACTCCACCCCACCCCGGAGGGTCCAGACTCCC
CTACTCCGAGCCACTGTGGCCAGCTCCACCCAGAAATTCCAGGACCTGGGCGTGAAGAACTCAGAACCCT
CGGCCCGCCATGTGGACTCCCTAAGCCAACGCTCCCCCAAGGCGTCCCTGCGGAGGGTGGAGCTCTCGGG
CCCCAAGGCGGCCGAGCCGGTGTCCCGGCGCACTGAGCTGTCCATTGACATCTCGTCCAAGCAGGTGGAG
AACGCCGGGGCCATCGGCCCGTCCCGGTTCGGGCTCAAGAGGGCCGAGGTGTTGGGCCACAAGACGCCAG
AACCGGCCCCTCGGAGGACGGAGATCACCATCGTCAAACCCCAGGAGTCAGCCCACCGGAGGATGGAGCC
CCCTGCCTCCAAGGTCCCCGAGGTGCCCACTGCCCCTGCCACCGACGCAGCCCCCAAGAGGGTGGAGATC
CAGATGCCCAAGCCTGCTGAGGCGCCCACCGCCCCCAGCCCAGCCCAGACCTTGGAAAATTCAGAGCCTG
CCCCTGTGTCTCAGCTGCAGAGCAGGCTGGAGCCCAAGCCCCAGCCCCCTGTGGCTGAGGCTACACCCCG
GAGCCAGGAGGCCACTGAGGCGGCTCCCAGCTGCGTTGGCGACATGGCCGACACCCCCAGAGATGCCGGG
CTCAAGCAGGCGCCTGCATCACGGAACGAGAAGGCCCCGGTGGACTTCGGCTACGTGGGGATTGACTCCA
TCCTGGAGCAGATGCGCCGGAAGGCCATGAAGCAGGGCTTCGAGTTCAACATCATGGTGGTCGGGCAGAG
CGGCTTGGGTAAATCCACCTTAATCAACACCCTCTTCAAATCCAAAATCAGCCGGAAGTCGGTGCAGCCC
ACCTCAGAGGAGCGCATCCCCAAGACCATCGAGATCAAGTCCATCACGCACGATATTGAGGAGAAAGGCG
TCCGGATGAAGCTGACAGTGATTGACACACCAGGGTTCGGGGACCACATCAACAACGAGAACTGCTGGCA
GCCCATCATGAAGTTCATCAATGACCAGTACGAGAAATACCTGCAGGAGGAGGTCAACATCAACCGCAAG
AAGCGCATCCCGGACACCCGCGTCCACTGCTGCCTCTACTTCATCCCCGCCACCGGCCACTCCCTCAGGC
CCCTGGACATCGAGTTTATGAAACGCCTGAGCAAGGTGGTCAACATCGTCCCTGTCATCGCCAAGGCGGA
CACACTCACCCTGGAGGAGAGGGTCCACTTCAAACAGCGGATCACCGCAGACCTGCTGTCCAACGGCATC
GACGTGTACCCCCAGAAGGAATTTGATGAGGACTCGGAGGACCGGCTGGTGAACGAGAAGTTCCGGGAGA
TGATCCCATTTGCTGTGGTGGGCAGTGACCACGAGTACCAGGTCAACGGCAAGAGGATCCTTGGGAGGAA
GACCAAGGCGGGTACCATCGAAGTTGAAAACACCACAGATTGTGAGTTTGCCTACCTGCGGGACCTTCTC
ATCAGGACGCACATGCAGAACATCAAGGACATCACCAGCAGCATCCACTTCGAGGCGTACCGTGTGAAGC
GCCTCAACGAGGGCAGCAGCGCCATGGCCAACGGCGTGGAGGAGAAGGAGCCAGAAGCCCCAGAGATGAT
CGATGGTGGCGGTGGCTCTGGAGGTGGTGGGTCCTCCGGAATGGGCGACCTGCCCGACGACCACTACCTG
TCCACCCAGACCATCCTGAGCAAGGACCTGAACTAAGCTAGCTAATAGTTCCGCCCCTCTCCCTCCCCCC
TAACGTTACTGGCCGAAGCCGCTTGGAATAAGGCCGGTGTGCGTTTGTCTATATGTTATTTTCCACCATA
TTGCCGTCTTTTGGCAATGTGAGGGCCCGGAAACCTGGCCCTGTCTTCTTGACGAGCATTCCTAGGGGTC
TTTCCCCTCTCGCCAAAGGAATGCAAGGTCTGTTGAATGTCGTGAAGGAAGCAGTTCCTCTGGAAGCTTC
TTGAAGACAAACAACGTCTGTAGCGACCCTTTGCAGGCAGCGGAACCCCCCACCTGGCGACAGGTGCCTC
TGCGGCCAAAAGCCACGTGTATAAGATACACCTGCAAAGGCGGCACAACCCCAGTGCCACGTTGTGAGTT
GGATAGTTGTGGAAAGAGTCAAATGGCTCTCCTCAAGCGTATTCAACAAGGGGCTGAAGGATGCCCAGAA
GGTACCCCATTGTATGGGATCTGATCTGGGGCCTCGGTGCACATGCTTTACATGTGTTTAGTCGAGGTTA
AAAAAACGTCTAGGCCCCCCGAACCACGGGGACGTGGTTTTCCTTTGAAAAACACGATGCAAGCATGAGC
GAGCTGATTAAGGAGAACATGCACATGAAGCTGTACATGGAGGGCACCGTGGACAACCATCACTTCAAGT
GCACATCCGAGGGCGAAGGCAAGCCCTACGAGGGCACCCAGACCATGAGAATCAAGGTGGTCGAGGGCGG
CCCTCTCCCCTTCGCCTTCGACATCCTGGCTACTAGCTTCCTCTACGGCAGCAAGACCTTCATCAACCAC
ACCCAGGGCATCCCCGACTTCTTCAAGCAGTCCTTCCCTGAGGGCTTCACATGGGAGAGAGTCACCACAT
ACGAAGACGGGGGCGTGCTGACCGCTACCCAGGACACCAGCCTCCAGGACGGCTGCCTCATCTACAACGT
CAAGATCAGAGGGGTGAACTTCACATCCAACGGCCCTGTGATGCAGAAGAAAACACTCGGCTGGGAGGCC
TTCACCGAGACGCTGTACCCCGCTGACGGCGGCCTGGAAGGCAGAAACGACATGGCCCTGAAGCTCGTGG
GCGGGAGCCATCTGATCGCAAACATCAAGACCACATATAGATCCAAGAAACCCGCTAAGAACCTCAAGAT
GCCTGGCGTCTACTATGTGGACTACAGACTGGAAAGAATCAAGGAGGCCAACAACGAGACCTACGTCGAG
CAGCACGAGGTGGCAGTGGCCAGATACTGCGACCTCCCTAGCAAACTGGGGCACAAGCTTAATTAAGGAT
CCAGCGGCCGCTCGAGACCTAGAAAAACATGGAGCAATCACAAGTAGCAATACAGCAGCTACCAATGCTG
ATTGTGCCTGGCTAGAAGCACAAGAGGAGGAGGAGGTGGGTTTTCCAGTCACACCTCAGGTACCTTTAAG
ACCAATGACTTACAAGGCAGCTGTAGATCTTAGCCACTTTTTAAAAGAAAAGGGGGGACTGGAAGGGCTA
ATTCACTCCCAACGAAGACAAAATCGTCGAGAGATGCTGCATATAAGCAGCTGCTTTTTGCTTGTACTGG
GTCTCTCTGGTTAGACCAGATCTGAGCCTGGGAGCTCTCTGGCTAACTAGGGAACCCACTGCTTAAGCCT
CAATAAAGCTTGCCTTGAGTGCTTCAAGTAGTGTGTGCCCGTCTGTTGTGTGACTCTGGTAACTAGAGAT
CCCTCAGACCCTTTTAGTCAGTGTGGAAAATCTCTAGCAGTAGTAGTTCATGTCATCTTATTATTCAGTA
TTTATAACTTGCAAAGAAATGAATATCAGAGAGTGAGAGGCCTTGACATTATAATAGATTTAGCAGGAAT
TGAACTAGGAGTGGAGCACACAGGCAAAGCTGCAGAAGTACTTGGAAGAAGCCACCAGAGATACTCACGA
TTCTGCACATACCTGGCTAATCCCAGATCCTAAGGATTACATTAAGTTTACTAACATTTATATAATGATT
TATAGTTTAAAGTATAAACTTATCTAATTTACTATTCTGACAGATATTAATTAATCCTCAAATATCATAA
GAGATGATTACTATTATCCCCATTTAACACAAGAGGAAACTGAGAGGGAAAGATGTTGAAGTAATTTTCC
CACAATTACAGCATCCGTTAGTTACGACTCTATGATCTTCTGACACAAATTCCATTTACTCCTCACCCTA
TGACTCAGTCGAATATATCAAAGTTATGGACATTATGCTAAGTAACAAATTACCCTTTTATATAGTAAAT
ACTGAGTAGATTGAGAGAAGAAATTGTTTGCAAACCTGAATAGCTTCAAGAAGAAGAGAAGTGAGGATAA
GAATAACAGTTGTCATTTAACAAGTTTTAACAAGTAACTTGGTTAGAAAGGGATTCAAATGCATAAAGCA
AGGGATAAATTTTTCTGGCAACAAGACTATACAATATAACCTTAAATATGACTTCAAATAATTGTTGGAA
CTTGATAAAACTAATTAAATATTATTGAAGATTATCAATATTATAAATGTAATTTACTTTTAAAAAGGGA
ACATAGAAATGTGTATCATTAGAGTAGAAAACAATCCTTATTATCACAATTTGTCAAAACAAGTTTGTTA
TTAACACAAGTAGAATACTGCATTCAATTAAGTTGACTGCAGATTTTGTGTTTTGTTAAAATTAGAAAGA
GATAACAACAATTTGAATTATTGAAAGTAACATGTAAATAGTTCTACATACGTTCTTTTGACATCTTGTT
CAATCATTGATCGAAGTTCTTTATCTTGGAAGAATTTGTTCCAAAGACTCTGAAATAAGGAAAACAATCT
ATTATATAGTCTCACACCTTTGTTTTACTTTTAGTGATTTCAATTTAATAATGTAAATGGTTAAAATTTA
TTCTTCTCTGAGATCATTTCACATTGCAGATAGAAAACCTGAGACTGGGGTAATTTTTATTAAAATCTAA
TTTAATCTCAGAAACACATCTTTATTCTAACATCAATTTTTCCAGTTTGATATTATCATATAAAGTCAGC
CTTCCTCATCTGCAGGTTCCACAACAAAAATCCAACCAACTGTGGATCAAAAATATTGGGAAAAAATTAA
AAATAGCAATACAACAATAAAAAAATACAAATCAGAAAAACAGCACAGTATAACAACTTTATTTAGCATT
TACAATCTATTAGGTATTATAAGTAATCTAGCCAGATCCTCTACGCCGGACGCATCGTGGCCGGCATCAC
CGGCGCCACAGGTGCGGTTGCTGGCGCCTATATCGCCGACATCACCGATGGGGAAGATCGGGCTCGCCAC
TTCGGGCTCATGAGCGCTTGTTTCGGCGTGGGTATGGTGGCAGGCCCCGTGGCCGGGGGACTGTTGGGCG
CCATCTCCTTGCATGCACCATTCCTTGCGGCGGCGGTGCTCAACGGCCTCAACCTACTACTGGGCTGCTT
CCTAATGCAGGAGTCGCATAAGGGAGAGCGTCGAATGGTGCACTCTCAGTACAATCTGCTCTGATGCCGC
ATAGTTAAGCCAGCCCCGACACCCGCCAACACCCGCTGACGCGCCCTGACGGGCTTGTCTGCTCCCGGCA
TCCGCTTACAGACAAGCTGTGACCGTCTCCGGGAGCTGCATGTGTCAGAGGTTTTCACCGTCATCACCGA
AACGCGCGAGACGAAAGGGCCTCGTGATACGCCTATTTTTATAGGTTAATGTCATGATAATAATGGTTTC
TTAGACGTCAGGTGGCACTTTTCGGGGAAATGTGCGCGGAACCCCTATTTGTTTATTTTTCTAAATACAT
TCAAATATGTATCCGCTCATGAGACAATAACCCTGATAAATGCTTCAATAATATTGAAAAAGGAAGAGTA
TGAGTATTCAACATTTCCGTGTCGCCCTTATTCCCTTTTTTGCGGCATTTTGCCTTCCTGTTTTTGCTCA
CCCAGAAACGCTGGTGAAAGTAAAAGATGCTGAAGATCAGTTGGGTGCACGAGTGGGTTACATCGAACTG
GATCTCAACAGCGGTAAGATCCTTGAGAGTTTTCGCCCCGAAGAACGTTTTCCAATGATGAGCACTTTTA
AAGTTCTGCTATGTGGCGCGGTATTATCCCGTATTGACGCCGGGCAAGAGCAACTCGGTCGCCGCATACA
CTATTCTCAGAATGACTTGGTTGAGTACTCACCAGTCACAGAAAAGCATCTTACGGATGGCATGACAGTA
AGAGAATTATGCAGTGCTGCCATAACCATGAGTGATAACACTGCGGCCAACTTACTTCTGACAACGATCG
GAGGACCGAAGGAGCTAACCGCTTTTTTGCACAACATGGGGGATCATGTAACTCGCCTTGATCGTTGGGA
ACCGGAGCTGAATGAAGCCATACCAAACGACGAGCGTGACACCACGATGCCTGTAGCAATGGCAACAACG
TTGCGCAAACTATTAACTGGCGAACTACTTACTCTAGCTTCCCGGCAACAATTAATAGACTGGATGGAGG
CGGATAAAGTTGCAGGACCACTTCTGCGCTCGGCCCTTCCGGCTGGCTGGTTTATTGCTGATAAATCTGG
AGCCGGTGAGCGTGGGTCTCGCGGTATCATTGCAGCACTGGGGCCAGATGGTAAGCCCTCCCGTATCGTA
GTTATCTACACGACGGGGAGTCAGGCAACTATGGATGAACGAAATAGACAGATCGCTGAGATAGGTGCCT
CACTGATTAAGCATTGGTAACTGTCAGACCAAGTTTACTCATATATACTTTAGATTGATTTAAAACTTCA
TTTTTAATTTAAAAGGATCTAGGTGAAGATCCTTTTTGATAATCTCATGACCAAAATCCCTTAACGTGAG
TTTTCGTTCCACTGAGCGTCAGACCCCGTAGAAAAGATCAAAGGATCTTCTTGAGATCCTTTTTTTCTGC
GCGTAATCTGCTGCTTGCAAACAAAAAAACCACCGCTACCAGCGGTGGTTTGTTTGCCGGATCAAGAGCT
ACCAACTCTTTTTCCGAAGGTAACTGGCTTCAGCAGAGCGCAGATACCAAATACTGTTCTTCTAGTGTAG
CCGTAGTTAGGCCACCACTTCAAGAACTCTGTAGCACCGCCTACATACCTCGCTCTGCTAATCCTGTTAC
CAGTGGCTGCTGCCAGTGGCGATAAGTCGTGTCTTACCGGGTTGGACTCAAGACGATAGTTACCGGATAA
GGCGCAGCGGTCGGGCTGAACGGGGGGTTCGTGCACACAGCCCAGCTTGGAGCGAACGACCTACACCGAA
CTGAGATACCTACAGCGTGAGCTATGAGAAAGCGCCACGCTTCCCGAAGGGAGAAAGGCGGACAGGTATC
CGGTAAGCGGCAGGGTCGGAACAGGAGAGCGCACGAGGGAGCTTCCAGGGGGAAACGCCTGGTATCTTTA
TAGTCCTGTCGGGTTTCGCCACCTCTGACTTGAGCGTCGATTTTTGTGATGCTCGTCAGGGGGGCGGAGC
CTATGGAAAAACGCCAGCAACGCGGCCTTTTTACGGTTCCTGGCCTTTTGCTGGCCTTTTGCTCACATGT
TCTTTCCTGCGTTATCCCCTGATTCTGTGGATAACCGTATTACCGCCTTTGAGTGAGCTGATACCGCTCG
CCGCAGCCGAACGACCGAGCGCAGCGAGTCAGTGAGCGAGGAAGCGGAAGAGCGCCCAATACGCAAACCG
CCTCTCCCCGCGCGTTGGCCGATTCATTAATGCAGCTGTGGAATGTGTGTCAGTTAGGGTGTGGAAAGTC
CCCAGGCTCCCCAGCAGGCAGAAGTATGCAAAGCATGCATCTCAATTAGTCAGCAACCAGGTGTGGAAAG
TCCCCAGGCTCCCCAGCAGGCAGAAGTATGCAAAGCATGCATCTCAATTAGTCAGCAACCATAGTCCCGC
CCCTAACTCCGCCCATCCCGCCCCTAACTCCGCCCAGTTCCGCCCATTCTCCGCCCCATGGCTGACTAAT
TTTTTTTATTTATGCAGAGGCCGAGGCCGCCTCGGCCTCTGAGCTATTCCAGAAGTAGTGAGGAGGCTTT
TTTGGAGGCCTAGGCTTTTGCAAAAAGCTTGGACACAAGACAGGCTTGCGAGATATGTTTGAGAATACCA
CTTTATCCCGCGTCAGGGAGAGGCAGTGCGTAAAAAGACGCGGACTCATGTGAAATACTGGTTTTTAGTG
CGCCAGATCTCTATAATCTCGCGCAACCTATTTTCCCCTCGAACACTTTTTAAGCCGTAGATAAACAGGC
TGGGACACTTCACATGAGCGAAAAATACATCGTCACCTGGGACATGTTGCAGATCCATGCACGTAAACTC
GCAAGCCGACTGATGCCTTCTGAACAATGGAAAGGCATTATTGCCGTAAGCCGTGGCGGTCTGTACCGGG
TGCGTTACTGGCGCGTGAACTGGGTATTCGTCATGTCGATACCGTTTGTATTTCCAGCTACGATCACGAC
AACCAGCGCGAGCTTAAAGTGCTGAAACGCGCAGAAGGCGATGGCGAAGGCTTCATCGTTATTGATGACC
TGGTGGATACCGGTGGTACTGCGGTTGCGATTCGTGAAATGTATCCAAAAGCGCACTTTGTCACCATCTT
CGCAAAACCGGCTGGTCGTCCGCTGGTTGATGACTATGTTGTTGATATCCCGCAAGATACCTGGATTGAA
CAGCCGTGGGATATGGGCGTCGTATTCGTCCCGCCAATCTCCGGTCGCTAATCTTTTCAACGCCTGGCAC
TGCCGGGCGTTGTTCTTTTTAACTTCAGGCGGGTTACAATAGTTTCCAGTAAGTATTCTGGAGGCTGCAT
CCATGACACAGGCAAACCTGAGCGAAACCCTGTTCAAACCCCGCTTTAAACATCCTGAAACCTCGACGCT
AGTCCGCCGCTTTAATCACGGCGCACAACCGCCTGTGCAGTCGGCCCTTGATGGTAAAACCATCCCTCAC
TGGTATCGCATGATTAACCGTCTGATGTGGATCTGGCGCGGCATTGACCCACGCGAAATCCTCGACGTCC
AGGCACGTATTGTGATGAGCGATGCCGAACGTACCGACGATGATTTATACGATACGGTGATTGGCTACCG
TGGCGGCAACTGGATTTATGAGTGGGCCCCGGATCTTTGTGAAGGAACCTTACTTCTGTGGTGTGACATA
ATTGGACAAACTACCTACAGAGATTTAAAGCTCTAAGGTAAATATAAAATTTTTAAGTGTATAATGTGTT
AAACTACTGATTCTAATTGTTTGTGTATTTTAGATTCCAACCTATGGAACTGATGAATGGGAGCAGTGGT
GGAATGCCTTTAATGAGGAAAACCTGTTTTGCTCAGAAGAAATGCCATCTAGTGATGATGAGGCTACTGC
TGACTCTCAACATTCTACTCCTCCAAAAAAGAAGAGAAAGGTAGAAGACCCCAAGGACTTTCCTTCAGAA
TTGCTAAGTTTTTTGAGTCATGCTGTGTTTAGTAATAGAACTCTTGCTTGCTTTGCTATTTACACCACAA
AGGAAAAAGCTGCACTGCTATACAAGAAAATTATGGAAAAATATTCTGTAACCTTTATAAGTAGGCATAA
CAGTTATAATCATAACATACTGTTTTTTCTTACTCCACACAGGCATAGAGTGTCTGCTATTAATAACTAT
GCTCAAAAATTGTGTACCTTTAGCTTTTTAATTTGTAAAGGGGTTAATAAGGAATATTTGATGTATAGTG
CCTTGACTAGAGATCATAATCAGCCATACCACATTTGTAGAGGTTTTACTTGCTTTAAAAAACCTCCCAC
ACCTCCCCCTGAACCTGAAACATAAAATGAATGCAATTGTTGTTGTTAACTTGTTTATTGCAGCTTATAA
TGGTTACAAATAAAGCAATAGCATCACAAATTTCACAAATAAAGCATTTTTTTCACTGCATTCTAGTTGT
GGTTTGTCCAAACTCATCAATGTATCTTATCATGTCTGGATCAACTGGATAACTCAAGCTAACCAAAATC
ATCCCAAACTTCCCACCCCATACCCTATTACCACTGCCAATTACCTGTGGTTTCATTTACTCTAAACCTG
TGATTCCTCTGAATTATTTTCATTTTAAAGAAATTGTATTTGTTAAATATGTACTACAAACTTAGTAGTT
GGAAGGGCTAATTCACTCCCAAAGAAGACAAGATATCCTTGATCTGTGGATCTACCACACACAAGGCTAC
TTCCCTGATTAGCAGAACTACACACCAGGGCCAGGGGTCAGATATCCACTGACCTTTGGATGGTGCTACA
AGCTAGTACCAGTTGAGCCAGATAAGGTAGAAGAGGCCAATAAAGGAGAGAACACCAGCTTGTTACACCC
TGTGAGCCTGCATGGGATGGATGACCCGGAGAGAGAAGTGTTAGAGTGGAGGTTTGACAGCCGCCTAGCA
TTTCATCACGTGGCCCGAGAGCTGCATCCGGAGTACTTCAAGAACTGCTGATATCGAGCTTGCTACAAGG
GACTTTCCGCTGGGGACTTTCCAGGGAGGCGTGGCCTGGGCGGGACTGGGGAGTGGCGAGCCCTCAGATC
CTGCATATAAGCAGCTGCTTTTTGCCTGTACTGGGTCTCTCTGGTTAGACCAGATCTGAGCCTGGGAGCT
CTCTGGCTAACTAGGGAACCCACTGCTTAAGCCTCAATAAAGCTTGCCTTGAGTGCTTCAAGTAGTGTGT
GCCCGTCTGTTGTGTGACTCTGGTAACTAGAGATCCCTCAGACCCTTTTAGTCAGTGTGGAAAATCTCTA
GCAGTGGCGCCCGAACAGGGACTTGAAAGCGAAAGGGAAACCAGAGGAGCTCTCTCGACGCAGGACTCGG
CTTGCTGAAGCGCGCACGGCAAGAGGCGAGGGGCGGCGACTGGTGAGTACGCCAAAAATTTTGACTAGCG
GAGGCTAGAAGGAGAGAGATGGGTGCGAGAGCGTCAGTATTAAGCGGGGGAGAATTAGATCGCGATGGGA
AAAAATTCGGTTAAGGCCAGGGGGAAAGAAAAAATATAAATTAAAACATATAGTATGGGCAAGCAGGGAG
CTAGAACGATTCGCAGTTAATCCTGGCCTGTTAGAAACATCAGAAGGCTGTAGACAAATACTGGGACAGC
TACAACCATCCCTTCAGACAGGATCAGAAGAACTTAGATCATTATATAATACAGTAGCAACCCTCTATTG
TGTGCATCAAAGGATAGAGATAAAAGACACCAAGGAAGCTTTAGACAAGATAGAGGAAGAGCAAAACAAA
AGTAAGACCACCGCACAGCAAGCGGCCGCTGATCTTCAGACCTGGAGGAGGAGATATGAGGGACAATTGG
AGAAGTGAATTATATAAATATAAAGTAGTAAAAATTGAACCATTAGGAGTAGCACCCACCAAGGCAAAGA
GAAGAGTGGTGCAGAGAGAAAAAAGAGCAGTGGGAATAGGAGCTTTGTTCCTTGGGTTCTTGGGAGCAGC
AGGAAGCACTATGGGCGCAGCGTCAATGACGCTGACGGTACAGGCCAGACAATTATTGTCTGGTATAGTG
CAGCAGCAGAACAATTTGCTGAGGGCTATTGAGGCGCAACAGCATCTGTTGCAACTCACAGTCTGGGGCA
TCAAGCAGCTCCAGGCAAGAATCCTGGCTGTGGAAAGATACCTAAAGGATCAACAGCTCCTGGGGATTTG
GGGTTGCTCTGGAAAACTCATTTGCACCACTGCTGTGCCTTGGAATGCTAGTTGGAGTAATAAATCTCTG
GAACAGATTTGGAATCACACGACCTGGATGGAGTGGGACAGAGAAATTAACAATTACACAAGCTTAATAC
ACTCCTTAATTGAAGAATCGCAAAACCAGCAAGAAAAGAATGAACAAGAATTATTGGAATTAGATAAATG
GGCAAGTTTGTGGAATTGGTTTAACATAACAAATTGGCTGTGGTATATAAAATTATTCATAATGATAGTA
GGAGGCTTGGTAGGTTTAAGAATAGTTTTTGCTGTACTTTCTATAGTGAATAGAGTTAGGCAGGGATATT
CACCATTATCGTTTCAGACCCACCTCCCAACCCCGAGGGGACCCGACAGGCCCGAAGGAATAGAAGAAGA
AGGTGGAGAGAGAGACAGAGACAGATCCATTCGATTAGTGAACGGATCTCGACGGTATCGCCGAATTCAC
AAATGGCAGTATTCATCCACAATTTTAAAAGAAAAGGGGGGATTGGGGGGTACAGTGCAGGGGAAAGAAT
AGTAGACATAATAGCAACAGACATACAAACTAAAGAATTACAAAAACAAATTACAAAAATTCAAAATTTT
CGGGTTTATTACAGGGACAGCAGAGATCCACT
Features (pLannotate 1.2.2; 36 found; start..end, strand, type, name):
     22..103     -  polyA_signal   SV40 poly(A) signal: SV40 polyadenylation signal
    126..209     -  CDS            large T antigen (fragment): large T antigen from SV40 (simian virus 40)
    220..1530    -  CDS            SEPTIN7: SEPT7_HUMAN - Also known as CDC10, SEPT7. Experimental evidence at protein level: Swiss-Prot protein existence level 1. Filament-forming cytoskeletal GTPase. Required for normal organization of the actin cytoskeleton. Required for normal progress through mitosis. Involved in cytokinesis. Required for normal association of CENPE with the kinetochore. Plays a role in ciliogenesis and collective cell movements. Forms a filamentous structure with SEPTIN12, SEPTIN6, SEPTIN2 and probably SEPTIN4 at the sperm annulus which is required for the structural integrity and motility of the sperm tail during
   1582..1635    -  CDS            CyPet (fragment): cyan fluorescent protein optimized for FRET with YPet (Nguyen and Daugherty, 2005) mammalian codon-optimized
   1661..2048    +  promoter       bidirectional TRE promoter: Tet-responsive bidirectional promoter PTight-BI, consisting of seven tet operator sequences flanked on each side by the minimal CMV promoter
   2096..3778    +  CDS            SEPTIN9: SEPT9_HUMAN - Also known as KIAA0991, MSF, SEPT9. Experimental evidence at protein level: Swiss-Prot protein existence level 1. Filament-forming cytoskeletal GTPase (By similarity). May play a role in cytokinesis (Potential). May play a role in the internalization of 2 intracellular microbial pathogens, Listeria monocytogenes and Shigella flexneri. From Homo sapiens (Human).
   3830..3883    +  CDS            Superfolder GFP (fragment): Superfolder GFP is a basic (constitutively fluorescent) green fluorescent protein published in 2005, derived from Aequorea victoria. It is reported to be a very rapidly-maturing weak dimer.
   3909..4469    +  misc_feature   IRES: internal ribosome entry site (IRES) of the encephalomyocarditis virus (EMCV)
   4475..5176    +  CDS            TagBFP: monomeric blue fluorescent protein mammalian codon-optimized
   5178..5378    +  CDS            nef (fragment): NEF_HV1Z2 - Experimental evidence at protein level: Swiss-Prot protein existence level 1. Extracellular Nef protein targets CD4(+) T-lymphocytes for apoptosis by interacting with CXCR4 surface receptors. From Human immunodeficiency virus type 1 group M subtype D (isolate Z2/CDC-Z34) (HIV-1).
   5380..5411    +  LTR            3' LTR (ΔU3) (fragment): self-inactivating 3' long terminal repeat (LTR) from HIV-1
   5459..5639    +  LTR            5' LTR (truncated): truncated 5' long terminal repeat (LTR) from HIV-1
   6601..6699    -  CDS            TBC1D5 (fragment): TBCD5_HUMAN - Also known as KIAA0210. Experimental evidence at protein level: Swiss-Prot protein existence level 1. May act as a GTPase-activating protein (GAP) for Rab family protein(s). May act as a GAP for RAB7A. Can displace RAB7A and retromer CSC subcomplex from the endosomal membrane to the cytosol; at least retromer displacement seems to require its catalytic activity (PubMed:19531583, PubMed:20923837). Required for retrograde transport of cargo proteins from endosomes to the trans-Golgi network (TGN); the function seems to require its catalytic activity. Involved in regulation of autop
   7105..7384    +  CDS            TcR (fragment): tetracycline efflux protein; tet; confers resistance to tetracycline
   7385..7433    -  misc_feature   bom (fragment): basis of mobility region from pBR322
   7535..7570    -  CDS            rop (fragment): Rop protein, which maintains plasmids at low copy number; rop
   7665..7769    +  promoter       AmpR promoter: bla
   7770..8630    +  CDS            AmpR: β-lactamase; bla; confers resistance to ampicillin, carbenicillin, and related antibiotics
   8801..9389    +  rep_origin     ori: high-copy-number ColE1/pMB1/pBR322/pUC origin of replication
   9572..9628    +  CDS            lacI (fragment): lac repressor; lacI; The lac repressor binds to the lac operator to inhibit transcription in E. coli. This inhibition can be relieved by adding lactose or isopropyl-β-D-thiogalactopyranoside (IPTG).
   9635..9964    +  promoter       SV40 promoter: SV40 enhancer and early promoter
  10164..10283   +  CDS            gpt (fragment): XGPT_ECOLI - Also known as gpp, gxu. Experimental evidence at protein level: Swiss-Prot protein existence level 1. Purine salvage pathway enzyme that catalyzes the transfer of the ribosyl-5-phosphate group from 5-phospho-alpha-D-ribose 1- diphosphate (PRPP) to the N9 position of the 6-oxopurines guanine and xanthine to form the corresponding ribonucleotides GMP (guanosine 5'- monophosphate) and XMP (xanthosine 5'-monophosphate), with the release of PPi. To a lesser extent, also acts on hypoxanthine (PubMed:9100006, PubMed:3886014). Does not ribophosphorylate adenine (PubMed:3886014). From Esch
  10283..10618   +  CDS            gpt (fragment): XGPT_ECOLI - Also known as gpp, gxu. Experimental evidence at protein level: Swiss-Prot protein existence level 1. Purine salvage pathway enzyme that catalyzes the transfer of the ribosyl-5-phosphate group from 5-phospho-alpha-D-ribose 1- diphosphate (PRPP) to the N9 position of the 6-oxopurines guanine and xanthine to form the corresponding ribonucleotides GMP (guanosine 5'- monophosphate) and XMP (xanthosine 5'-monophosphate), with the release of PPi. To a lesser extent, also acts on hypoxanthine (PubMed:9100006, PubMed:3886014). Does not ribophosphorylate adenine (PubMed:3886014). From Esch
  10713..11018   +  CDS            frsA (fragment): FRSA_ECOLI - Also known as yafA. Experimental evidence at protein level: Swiss-Prot protein existence level 1. Catalyzes the hydrolysis of esters (PubMed:15808744). Displays esterase activity toward pNP-butyrate (PubMed:15808744). May stimulate mixed-acid fermentation by acting as a fermentation/respiration switch that down-regulates respiration and up- regulates fermentation rates (PubMed:15169777). From Escherichia coli (strain K12).
  11022..11096   +  CDS            small t antigen (fragment): SV40 (simian virus 40) small t antigen
  11098..11163   +  intron         small t intron: SV40 (simian virus 40) small t antigen intron
  11293..11313   +  CDS            SV40 NLS: nuclear localization signal of SV40 (simian virus 40) large T antigen
  11632..11715   +  CDS            large T antigen (fragment): large T antigen from SV40 (simian virus 40)
  11738..11872   +  polyA_signal   SV40 poly(A) signal: SV40 polyadenylation signal
  12039..12368   +  CDS            nef (fragment): NEF_HV1BR - Experimental evidence at protein level: Swiss-Prot protein existence level 1. Extracellular Nef protein targets CD4(+) T-lymphocytes for apoptosis by interacting with CXCR4 surface receptors (PubMed:14990729). From Human immunodeficiency virus type 1 group M subtype B (isolate BRU/LAI) (HIV-1).
  12416..12673   +  LTR            5' LTR (truncated): truncated 5' long terminal repeat (LTR) from HIV-1
  12720..12845   +  misc_feature   HIV-1 Ψ: packaging signal of human immunodeficiency virus type 1
  12829..13192   +  CDS            HIV-1 gag (fragment): gag protein from human immunodeficiency virus 1; gag
  13338..13571   +  misc_feature   RRE: The Rev response element (RRE) of HIV-1 allows for Rev-dependent mRNA export from the nucleus to the cytoplasm.
  13948..14048   +  CDS            Rev (fragment): human immunodeficiency virus 1 (HIV-1) Rev protein; rev; enhances nuclear export of unspliced and incompletely spliced viral mRNAs
  14093..14210   +  misc_feature   cPPT/CTS: central polypurine tract and central termination sequence of HIV-1
