[The description below was written by a language model from this plasmid's Addgene catalogue record and pLannotate feature annotations shown in this document.]
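Description:
pTRIP TRE BI_GFP11-14-SEPT7 Gmut1_SEPT9_i3 Gmut-14-GFP10 is a 14.2 kb HIV-1-derived lentiviral transfer plasmid for tetracycline-regulated co-expression of two mutant human septins in mammalian cells. It is propagated in E. coli as a high-copy plasmid through a ColE1/pUC-type origin with ampicillin selection. The recombination-reducing growth strain listed is consistent with the repeated LTR sequences. The viral portion comprises a 5' LTR, the Ψ packaging signal with a partial gag region, the RRE for Rev-dependent RNA export, the cPPT/CTS element and a self-inactivating ΔU3 3' LTR. The backbone also carries an SV40 promoter followed by gpt fragments and SV40 small t intron/poly(A) sequences, along with pBR322 remnants, which appear to be legacy vector elements.

The payload is organised around a bidirectional TRE promoter, seven tet operators flanked by minimal CMV promoters, which drives divergent transcription in the presence of a Tet transactivator; none is annotated on this plasmid, so it would have to be supplied separately. In one direction lies GFP11 fused to the N-terminus of SEPT7 carrying W269A and H279D ("Gmut1"), terminated by an SV40 poly(A) signal. In the other lies SEPT9 isoform 3 with W502A and H512D ("Gmut") fused C-terminally to GFP10, followed by an EMCV IRES and TagBFP, which marks expressing cells in blue. The "14" in the name presumably denotes the linker between septin and tag. The short fluorescent-protein fragments annotated as CyPet and superfolder GFP correspond to the GFP11 and GFP10 β-strand tags. These tags belong to a tripartite split-GFP system, in which green fluorescence is reconstituted only when the two tagged partners associate and the complementary GFP1-9 fragment, absent here, is provided. The construct thus serves to test whether the mutations affect the SEPT7–SEPT9 interaction in cells, in the context of the associated study of septin octamer-based filament assembly.
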