Addgene plasmid #180356: pTRIP TRE BI_GFP11-14-SEPT7 Gmut1_SEPT9_i3 Gmut-14-GFP10
Purpose: mammalian co-expression of human SEPT9_i3 Gmut fused to GFP10 and of human SEPT7 Gmut1 fused to GFP11
Depositing lab: Manos Mavrakis. Publication: Human septins organize as octamer-based filaments and mediate actin-membrane anchoring in cells. Martins CS, Taveneau C, Castro-Linares G, Baibakov M, Buzhinsky N, Eroles M, Milanovic V, Omi S, Pedelacq JD, Iv F, Bouillard L, Llewellyn A, Gomes M, Belhabib M, Kuzmic M, Verdier-Pinard P, Lee S, Badache A, Kumar S, Chandre C, Brasselet S, Rico F, Rossier O, Koenderink GH, Wenger J, Cabantous S, Mavrakis M. J Cell Biol. 2023 Mar 6;222(3):e202203016. doi: 10.1083/jcb.202203016. Epub 2022 Dec 23. PubMed 36562751.
Backbone
  Vector backbone: pTRIP TRE BI
  Vector type: Mammalian Expression, Lentiviral
Growth in bacteria
  Bacterial resistance: Ampicillin, 100 μg/mL
  Growth temperature: 37°C
  Growth strain: NEB Stable
  Copy number: High Copy
Gene/Insert 1
  Gene/Insert name: SEPTIN7 (alt name: SEPT7)
  Species: H. sapiens (human)
  Mutation: SEPT7 W269A, H279D
  Entrez Gene: SEPTIN7 (a.k.a. CDC10, CDC3, NBLA02942, SEPT7, SEPT7A)
  Promoter: bidirectional TRE
  Tag / fusion protein: GFP11 (N terminal on insert)
  Cloning method: Gibson Cloning
  Sequencing primers: 5′ n/a
Gene/Insert 2
  Gene/Insert name: SEPTIN 9 (alt name: SEPT9)
  Mutation: SEPT9_i3 W502A, H512D
  Entrez Gene: SEPTIN9 (a.k.a. AF17q25, MSF, MSF1, NAPB, PNUTL4, SEPT9, SINT1, SeptD1)
  Promoter: bidirectional TRE
  Tag / fusion protein: GFP10 (C terminal on insert)
  Cloning method: Gibson Cloning
  Sequencing primers: 5′ n/a
Gene/Insert 3
  Gene/Insert name: IRES-TagBFP
Terms and licenses: Academic/Nonprofit Terms; Industry Terms: Not Available to Industry
Depositor comments: Please visit https://doi.org/10.1101/2022.02.23.481653 for bioRxiv preprint.
How to cite: pTRIP TRE BI_GFP11-14-SEPT7 Gmut1_SEPT9_i3 Gmut-14-GFP10 was a gift from Manos Mavrakis (Addgene plasmid # 180356 ; http://n2t.net/addgene:180356 ; RRID:Addgene_180356)
